Addgene plasmid #8322: pGEX-4T1 SHP2 WT
Depositing lab: Ben Neel. Depositing organization: Beth Israel Deaconess Medical Center. Publication: Activated mutants of SHP-2 preferentially induce elongation of Xenopus animal caps. O'Reilly AM, Pluskey S, Shoelson SE, Neel BG. Mol Cell Biol 2000 Jan;20(1):299-311. 10.1128/MCB.20.1.299-311.2000 PubMed 10594032.
Backbone
  Vector backbone: pGEX-4T-1
  Backbone size w/o insert (bp): 4970
  Vector type: Bacterial Expression
Growth in bacteria
  Bacterial resistance: Ampicillin, 100 μg/mL
  Growth temperature: 37°C
  Growth strain: DH5alpha
  Copy number: High Copy
Gene/Insert
  Gene/Insert name: SHP2 (alt names: SH-PTP2; PTPN11)
  Species: H. sapiens (human)
  Insert size (bp): 2276
  GenBank ID: L03535
  Entrez Gene: PTPN11 (a.k.a. BPTP3, CFC, JMML, METCDS, NS1, PTP-1D, PTP2C, SH-PTP2, SH-PTP3, SHP2)
  Tag / fusion protein: GST (N terminal on backbone)
  Cloning method: Restriction Enzyme; 5′ cloning site EcoRI (not destroyed); 3′ cloning site EcoR1 (not destroyed)
  Sequencing primers: 5′ pGEX5'
Terms and licenses: Academic/Nonprofit Terms; Industry Terms: Not Available to Industry
How to cite: pGEX-4T1 SHP2 WT was a gift from Ben Neel (Addgene plasmid # 8322 ; http://n2t.net/addgene:8322 ; RRID:Addgene_8322)
