[The description below was written by a language model from this plasmid's Addgene catalogue record and pLannotate feature annotations shown in this document.]
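Description:
pGEX-4T1 SHP2 WT is a bacterial expression plasmid built on the pGEX-4T-1 backbone for producing wild-type human SHP2 (PTPN11, also called SH-PTP2) as a glutathione S-transferase fusion in E. coli. It replicates from a high-copy ColE1/pMB1-type origin and is selected with ampicillin through the β-lactamase gene and its own promoter. Short remnants of the pBR322 rop and bom regions are also annotated, along with a lac promoter/operator and lacZα segment downstream of lacI that are ordinary backbone carry-over.

Expression is driven by the tac promoter, a strong trp/lac hybrid, followed by a lac operator. The plasmid carries its own lacI gene, so the lac repressor keeps transcription low until it is relieved by IPTG. The reading frame begins with the Schistosoma japonicum GST coding sequence supplied by the backbone, placing the tag at the N terminus, and continues after a short linker into the PTPN11 coding sequence. The insert was cloned as an EcoRI fragment, with both sites retained. The catalogue lists it as about 2.3 kb, whereas the annotated SHP2 coding region spans roughly 1.8 kb, so the remainder is presumably flanking cDNA sequence. The sequenced record is 6,944 nt, somewhat shorter than the sum of the listed backbone and insert sizes.

SHP2 is a protein tyrosine phosphatase that acts downstream of receptor and cytoplasmic tyrosine kinases and promotes MAPK signalling. The GST fusion allows affinity purification of the recombinant enzyme on glutathione resin for biochemical work such as phosphatase or binding assays. It would serve as the wild-type reference for the activated SHP2 mutants examined in the associated study.
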