Features (pLannotate 1.2.2; 17 found; start..end, strand, type, name):
    178..206     +  promoter       tac promoter: strong E. coli promoter; hybrid between the trp and lac UV5 promoters
    214..230     +  protein_bind   lac operator: The lac repressor binds to the lac operator to inhibit transcription in E. coli. This inhibition can be relieved by adding lactose or isopropyl-β-D-thiogalactopyranoside (IPTG). lac repressor encoded by lacI
    253..906     +  CDS            GST26_SCHJA: Experimental evidence at protein level: Swiss-Prot protein existence level 1. GST isoenzymes appear to play a central role in the parasite detoxification system. Other functions are also suspected including a role in increasing the solubility of haematin in the parasite gut. From Schistosoma japonicum (Blood fluke).
    955..2733    +  CDS            PTPN11 (sequence withheld): PTN11_HUMAN - Also known as PTP2C, SHPTP2. Experimental evidence at protein level: Swiss-Prot protein existence level 1. Acts downstream of various receptor and cytoplasmic protein tyrosine kinases to participate in the signal transduction from the cell surface to the nucleus (PubMed:10655584, PubMed:18559669, PubMed:18829466, PubMed:26742426, PubMed:28074573). Positively regulates MAPK signal transduction pathway (PubMed:28074573). Dephosphorylates GAB1, ARHGAP35 and EGFR (PubMed:28074573). Dephosphorylates ROCK2 at 'Tyr-722' resulting in stimulation of its RhoA binding activity (PubMed:18559
   2956..2995    +  CDS            rop (fragment): Rop protein, which maintains plasmids at low copy number; rop
   3097..3137    +  misc_feature   bom (fragment): basis of mobility region from pBR322
   3242..3346    +  promoter       AmpR promoter: bla
   3347..4207    +  CDS            AmpR: β-lactamase; bla; confers resistance to ampicillin, carbenicillin, and related antibiotics
   4378..4966    +  rep_origin     ori: high-copy-number ColE1/pMB1/pBR322/pUC origin of replication
   5152..5203    -  misc_feature   bom (fragment): basis of mobility region from pBR322
   5210..5287    +  promoter       lacI promoter: lacI
   5288..6370    +  CDS            lacI: lac repressor; lacI; The lac repressor binds to the lac operator to inhibit transcription in E. coli. This inhibition can be relieved by adding lactose or isopropyl-β-D-thiogalactopyranoside (IPTG).
   6383..6404    +  protein_bind   CAP binding site: CAP binding activates transcription in the presence of cAMP. E. coli catabolite activator protein
   6419..6449    +  promoter       lac promoter: promoter for the E. coli lac operon
   6457..6473    +  protein_bind   lac operator: The lac repressor binds to the lac operator to inhibit transcription in E. coli. This inhibition can be relieved by adding lactose or isopropyl-β-D-thiogalactopyranoside (IPTG). lac repressor encoded by lacI
   6493..6666    +  CDS            lacZα: LacZα fragment of β-galactosidase; lacZ fragment
   6930..102     -  CDS            yciV (fragment) (across the origin): RNAAM_ECOLI - Also known as trpH From Escherichia coli (strain K12).
>Addgene plasmid #8322 | pGEX-4T1 SHP2 WT | addgene full sequence | sequence record 242321 | Addgene NGS Result
ATCGACTGCACGGTGCACCAATGCTTCTGGCGTCAGGCAGCCATCGGAAGCTGTGGTATGGCTGTGCAGG
TCGTAAATCACTGCATAATTCGTGTCGCTCAAGGCGCACTCCCGTTCTGGATAATGTTTTTTGCGCCGAC
ATCATAACGGTTCTGGCAAATATTCTGAAATGAGCTGTTGACAATTAATCATCGGCTCGTATAATGTGTG
GAATTGTGAGCGGATAACAATTTCACACAGGAAACAGTATTCATGTCCCCTATACTAGGTTATTGGAAAA
TTAAGGGCCTTGTGCAACCCACTCGACTTCTTTTGGAATATCTTGAAGAAAAATATGAAGAGCATTTGTA
TGAGCGCGATGAAGGTGATAAATGGCGAAACAAAAAGTTTGAATTGGGTTTGGAGTTTCCCAATCTTCCT
TATTATATTGATGGTGATGTTAAATTAACACAGTCTATGGCCATCATACGTTATATAGCTGACAAGCACA
ACATGTTGGGTGGTTGTCCAAAAGAGCGTGCAGAGATTTCAATGCTTGAAGGAGCGGTTTTGGATATTAG
ATACGGTGTTTCGAGAATTGCATATAGTAAAGACTTTGAAACTCTCAAAGTTGATTTTCTTAGCAAGCTA
CCTGAAATGCTGAAAATGTTCGAAGATCGTTTATGTCATAAAACATATTTAAATGGTGATCATGTAACCC
ATCCTGACTTCATGTTGTATGACGCTCTTGATGTTGTTTTATACATGGACCCAATGTGCCTGGATGCGTT
CCCAAAATTAGTTTGTTTTAAAAAACGTATTGAAGCTATCCCACAAATTGATAAGTACTTGAAATCCAGC
AAGTATATAGCATGGCCTTTGCAGGGCTGGCAAGCCACGTTTGGTGGTGGCGACCATCCTCCAAAATCGG
ATCTGGTTCCGCGTGGATCCCCAGGAATTCCGGGCGGGAGGAAC
[1779 nt withheld, positions 955-2733]
TGAGAAAACCTGCCAAAACTTCAGCACAGAAATAGATGTGGACTTTCACCCTCTCCCTAAAAAGATCAAG
AACAGACGCAAGAAAGTTTATGTGAAGACAGAATTTGGATTTGGAAGGCTTGCAATGTGGTTGACTACCT
TTTGATAAGCAAAATTTGAAACCATTTAAAGACCGGAATTCCCGGGTCGACTCGAGCGGCCGCATCGTGA
CTGACTGACGATCTGCCTCGCGCGTTTCGGTGATGACGGTGAAAACCTCTGACACATGCAGCTCCCGGAG
ACGGTCACAGCTTGTCTGTAAGCGGATGCCGGGAGCAGACAAGCCCGTCAGGGCGCGTCAGCGGGTGTTG
GCGGGTGTCGGGGCGCAGCCATGACCCAGTCACGTAGCGATAGCGGAGTGTATAATTCTTGAAGACGAAA
GGGCCTCGTGATACGCCTATTTTTATAGGTTAATGTCATGATAATAATGGTTTCTTAGACGTCAGGTGGC
ACTTTTCGGGGAAATGTGCGCGGAACCCCTATTTGTTTATTTTTCTAAATACATTCAAATATGTATCCGC
TCATGAGACAATAACCCTGATAAATGCTTCAATAATATTGAAAAAGGAAGAGTATGAGTATTCAACATTT
CCGTGTCGCCCTTATTCCCTTTTTTGCGGCATTTTGCCTTCCTGTTTTTGCTCACCCAGAAACGCTGGTG
AAAGTAAAAGATGCTGAAGATCAGTTGGGTGCACGAGTGGGTTACATCGAACTGGATCTCAACAGCGGTA
AGATCCTTGAGAGTTTTCGCCCCGAAGAACGTTTTCCAATGATGAGCACTTTTAAAGTTCTGCTATGTGG
CGCGGTATTATCCCGTGTTGACGCCGGGCAAGAGCAACTCGGTCGCCGCATACACTATTCTCAGAATGAC
TTGGTTGAGTACTCACCAGTCACAGAAAAGCATCTTACGGATGGCATGACAGTAAGAGAATTATGCAGTG
CTGCCATAACCATGAGTGATAACACTGCGGCCAACTTACTTCTGACAACGATCGGAGGACCGAAGGAGCT
AACCGCTTTTTTGCACAACATGGGGGATCATGTAACTCGCCTTGATCGTTGGGAACCGGAGCTGAATGAA
GCCATACCAAACGACGAGCGTGACACCACGATGCCTGCAGCAATGGCAACAACGTTGCGCAAACTATTAA
CTGGCGAACTACTTACTCTAGCTTCCCGGCAACAATTAATAGACTGGATGGAGGCGGATAAAGTTGCAGG
ACCACTTCTGCGCTCGGCCCTTCCGGCTGGCTGGTTTATTGCTGATAAATCTGGAGCCGGTGAGCGTGGG
TCTCGCGGTATCATTGCAGCACTGGGGCCAGATGGTAAGCCCTCCCGTATCGTAGTTATCTACACGACGG
GGAGTCAGGCAACTATGGATGAACGAAATAGACAGATCGCTGAGATAGGTGCCTCACTGATTAAGCATTG
GTAACTGTCAGACCAAGTTTACTCATATATACTTTAGATTGATTTAAAACTTCATTTTTAATTTAAAAGG
ATCTAGGTGAAGATCCTTTTTGATAATCTCATGACCAAAATCCCTTAACGTGAGTTTTCGTTCCACTGAG
CGTCAGACCCCGTAGAAAAGATCAAAGGATCTTCTTGAGATCCTTTTTTTCTGCGCGTAATCTGCTGCTT
GCAAACAAAAAAACCACCGCTACCAGCGGTGGTTTGTTTGCCGGATCAAGAGCTACCAACTCTTTTTCCG
AAGGTAACTGGCTTCAGCAGAGCGCAGATACCAAATACTGTCCTTCTAGTGTAGCCGTAGTTAGGCCACC
ACTTCAAGAACTCTGTAGCACCGCCTACATACCTCGCTCTGCTAATCCTGTTACCAGTGGCTGCTGCCAG
TGGCGATAAGTCGTGTCTTACCGGGTTGGACTCAAGACGATAGTTACCGGATAAGGCGCAGCGGTCGGGC
TGAACGGGGGGTTCGTGCACACAGCCCAGCTTGGAGCGAACGACCTACACCGAACTGAGATACCTACAGC
GTGAGCTATGAGAAAGCGCCACGCTTCCCGAAGGGAGAAAGGCGGACAGGTATCCGGTAAGCGGCAGGGT
CGGAACAGGAGAGCGCACGAGGGAGCTTCCAGGGGGAAACGCCTGGTATCTTTATAGTCCTGTCGGGTTT
CGCCACCTCTGACTTGAGCGTCGATTTTTGTGATGCTCGTCAGGGGGGCGGAGCCTATGGAAAAACGCCA
GCAACGCGGCCTTTTTACGGTTCCTGGCCTTTTGCTGGCCTTTTGCTCACATGTTCTTTCCTGCGTTATC
CCCTGATTCTGTGGATAACCGTATTACCGCCTTTGAGTGAGCTGATACCGCTCGCCGCAGCCGAACGACC
GAGCGCAGCGAGTCAGTGAGCGAGGAAGCGGAAGAGCGCCTGATGCGGTATTTTCTCCTTACGCATCTGT
GCGGTATTTCACACCGCATAAATTCCGACACCATCGAATGGCGCAAAACCTTTCGCGGTATGGCATGATA
GCGCCCGGAAGAGAGTCAATTCAGGGTGGTGAATGTGAAACCAGTAACGTTATACGATGTCGCAGAGTAT
GCCGGTGTCTCTTATCAGACCGTTTCCCGCGTGGTGAACCAGGCCAGCCACGTTTCTGCGAAAACGCGGG
AAAAAGTGGAAGCGGCGATGGCGGAGCTGAATTACATTCCCAACCGCGTGGCACAACAACTGGCGGGCAA
ACAGTCGTTGCTGATTGGCGTTGCCACCTCCAGTCTGGCCCTGCACGCGCCGTCGCAAATTGTCGCGGCG
ATTAAATCTCGCGCCGATCAACTGGGTGCCAGCGTGGTGGTGTCGATGGTAGAACGAAGCGGCGTCGAAG
CCTGTAAAGCGGCGGTGCACAATCTTCTCGCGCAACGCGTCAGTGGGCTGATCATTAACTATCCGCTGGA
TGACCAGGATGCCATTGCTGTGGAAGCTGCCTGCACTAATGTTCCGGCGTTATTTCTTGATGTCTCTGAC
CAGACACCCATCAACAGTATTATTTTCTCCCATGAAGACGGTACGCGACTGGGCGTGGAGCATCTGGTCG
CATTGGGTCACCAGCAAATCGCGCTGTTAGCGGGCCCATTAAGTTCTGTCTCGGCGCGTCTGCGTCTGGC
TGGCTGGCATAAATATCTCACTCGCAATCAAATTCAGCCGATAGCGGAACGGGAAGGCGACTGGAGTGCC
ATGTCCGGTTTTCAACAAACCATGCAAATGCTGAATGAGGGCATCGTTCCCACTGCGATGCTGGTTGCCA
ACGATCAGATGGCGCTGGGCGCAATGCGCGCCATTACCGAGTCCGGGCTGCGCGTTGGTGCGGATATCTC
GGTAGTGGGATACGACGATACCGAAGACAGCTCATGTTATATCCCGCCGTTAACCACCATCAAACAGGAT
TTTCGCCTGCTGGGGCAAACCAGCGTGGACCGCTTGCTGCAACTCTCTCAGGGCCAGGCGGTGAAGGGCA
ATCAGCTGTTGCCCGTCTCACTGGTGAAAAGAAAAACCACCCTGGCGCCCAATACGCAAACCGCCTCTCC
CCGCGCGTTGGCCGATTCATTAATGCAGCTGGCACGACAGGTTTCCCGACTGGAAAGCGGGCAGTGAGCG
CAACGCAATTAATGTAAGTTAGCTCACTCATTAGGCACCCCAGGCTTTACACTTTATGCTTCCGGCTCGT
ATGTTGTGTGGAATTGTGAGCGGATAACAATTTCACACAGGAAACAGCTATGACCATGATTACGGATTCA
CTGGCCGTCGTTTTACAACGTCGTGACTGGGAAAACCCTGGCGTTACCCAACTTAATCGCCTTGCAGCAC
ATCCCCCTTTCGCCAGCTGGCGTAATAGCGAAGAGGCCCGCACCGATCGCCCTTCCCAACAGTTGCGCAG
CCTGAATGGCGAATGGCGCTTTGCCTGGTTTCCGGCACCAGAAGCGGTGCCGGAAAGCTGGCTGGAGTGC
GATCTTCCTGAGGCCGATACTGTCGTCGTCCCCTCAAACTGGCAGATGCACGGTTACGATGCGCCCATCT
ACACCAACGTGACCTATCCCATTACGGTCAATCCGCCGTTTGTTCCCACGGAGAATCCGACGGGTTGTTA
CTCGCTCACATTTAATGTTGATGAAAGCTGGCTACAGGAAGGCCAGACGCGAATTATTTTTGATGGCGTT
GGAATTAGCTT
